Addgene plasmid #78515: pHR-LAT-Y6F YYYY-mCitrine (XSB586)
Purpose: Lentiviral vector for expressing LAT-Y6F YYYY-mCitrine (3 Grb2 binding sites)
Depositing lab: Ron Vale. Depositing organization: University of California, San Francisco (UCSF). Publication: Phase separation of signaling molecules promotes T cell receptor signal transduction. Su X, Ditlev JA, Hui E, Xing W, Banjade S, Okrut J, King DS, Taunton J, Rosen MK, Vale RD. Science. 2016 Apr 29;352(6285):595-9. doi: 10.1126/science.aad9964. Epub 2016 Apr 7. PubMed 27056844.
Backbone
  Vector backbone: pHR
  Total vector size (bp): 10400
  Vector type: Mammalian Expression, Lentiviral
Growth in bacteria
  Bacterial resistance: Ampicillin, 100 μg/mL
  Growth temperature: 37°C
  Growth strain: NEB Stable
  Copy number: High Copy
Gene/Insert
  Gene/Insert name: LAT
  gRNA/shRNA sequence: na
  Species: H. sapiens (human)
  Entrez Gene: LAT (a.k.a. IMD52, LAT1, pp36)
  Tag / fusion protein: mCitrine (C terminal on insert)
Terms and licenses: Academic/Nonprofit Terms; Industry Terms: Not Available to Industry
How to cite: pHR-LAT-Y6F YYYY-mCitrine (XSB586) was a gift from Ron Vale (Addgene plasmid # 78515 ; http://n2t.net/addgene:78515 ; RRID:Addgene_78515)
