[The description below was written by a language model from this plasmid's Addgene catalogue record and pLannotate feature annotations shown in this document.]
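Description:
pHR-LAT-Y6F YYYY-mCitrine (XSB586) is a 10.4 kb HIV-1-based lentiviral transfer plasmid built on the pHR backbone for expressing a mutant form of the human T cell adaptor protein LAT in mammalian cells. In bacteria it is maintained through a high-copy ColE1/pUC-type origin and selected with ampicillin via the β-lactamase gene. The backbone also carries remnants of older vector lineages, including partial tetracycline resistance, rop and bom sequences. There is also an SV40 promoter followed by gpt fragments, SV40 small t intron and poly(A) sequences; the record assigns no function to these.

The viral portion comprises a truncated 5' LTR, the Ψ packaging signal with a partial gag sequence, the Rev response element for Rev-dependent nuclear export of the genomic RNA, the cPPT/CTS element and a self-inactivating ΔU3 3' LTR. Because the construct lacks intact viral structural genes, packaging functions must be supplied in trans. Between cPPT and the 3' LTR, an SFFV promoter drives the LAT coding sequence fused at its C terminus to the yellow fluorescent protein mCitrine. A WPRE follows to enhance transcript stability and expression.

The name and stated purpose indicate a LAT variant with tyrosine-to-phenylalanine substitutions (Y6F) that retains a defined set of tyrosines, giving three Grb2 binding sites; the exact residue positions are not listed in the record. The associated work concerns phase separation of signalling molecules in T cell receptor signal transduction. This suggests the construct is used to image LAT clustering by fluorescence and to test how the number of Grb2 binding sites affects it.
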