Features (pLannotate 1.2.2; 34 found; start..end, strand, type, name):
     38..106     +  CDS            nef (fragment): NEF_HV1Z2 - Experimental evidence at protein level: Swiss-Prot protein existence level 1. Extracellular Nef protein targets CD4(+) T-lymphocytes for apoptosis by interacting with CXCR4 surface receptors. From Human immunodeficiency virus type 1 group M subtype D (isolate Z2/CDC-Z34) (HIV-1).
    108..341     +  LTR            3' LTR (ΔU3): self-inactivating 3' long terminal repeat (LTR) from HIV-1
    366..384     -  promoter       SP6 promoter: promoter for bacteriophage SP6 RNA polymerase
    612..891     +  CDS            TcR (fragment): tetracycline efflux protein; tet; confers resistance to tetracycline
    892..941     -  misc_feature   bom (fragment): basis of mobility region from pBR322
   1043..1078    -  CDS            rop (fragment): Rop protein, which maintains plasmids at low copy number; rop
   1173..1277    +  promoter       AmpR promoter: bla
   1278..2138    +  CDS            AmpR: β-lactamase; bla; confers resistance to ampicillin, carbenicillin, and related antibiotics
   2309..2897    +  rep_origin     ori: high-copy-number ColE1/pMB1/pBR322/pUC origin of replication
   3080..3136    +  CDS            lacI (fragment): lac repressor; lacI; The lac repressor binds to the lac operator to inhibit transcription in E. coli. This inhibition can be relieved by adding lactose or isopropyl-β-D-thiogalactopyranoside (IPTG).
   3143..3472    +  promoter       SV40 promoter: SV40 enhancer and early promoter
   3672..3791    +  CDS            gpt (fragment): XGPT_ECOLI - Also known as gpp, gxu. Experimental evidence at protein level: Swiss-Prot protein existence level 1. Purine salvage pathway enzyme that catalyzes the transfer of the ribosyl-5-phosphate group from 5-phospho-alpha-D-ribose 1- diphosphate (PRPP) to the N9 position of the 6-oxopurines guanine and xanthine to form the corresponding ribonucleotides GMP (guanosine 5'- monophosphate) and XMP (xanthosine 5'-monophosphate), with the release of PPi. To a lesser extent, also acts on hypoxanthine (PubMed:9100006, PubMed:3886014). Does not ribophosphorylate adenine (PubMed:3886014). From Esch
   3791..4126    +  CDS            gpt (fragment): XGPT_ECOLI - Also known as gpp, gxu. Experimental evidence at protein level: Swiss-Prot protein existence level 1. Purine salvage pathway enzyme that catalyzes the transfer of the ribosyl-5-phosphate group from 5-phospho-alpha-D-ribose 1- diphosphate (PRPP) to the N9 position of the 6-oxopurines guanine and xanthine to form the corresponding ribonucleotides GMP (guanosine 5'- monophosphate) and XMP (xanthosine 5'-monophosphate), with the release of PPi. To a lesser extent, also acts on hypoxanthine (PubMed:9100006, PubMed:3886014). Does not ribophosphorylate adenine (PubMed:3886014). From Esch
   4221..4526    +  CDS            frsA (fragment): FRSA_ECOLI - Also known as yafA. Experimental evidence at protein level: Swiss-Prot protein existence level 1. Catalyzes the hydrolysis of esters (PubMed:15808744). Displays esterase activity toward pNP-butyrate (PubMed:15808744). May stimulate mixed-acid fermentation by acting as a fermentation/respiration switch that down-regulates respiration and up- regulates fermentation rates (PubMed:15169777). From Escherichia coli (strain K12).
   4530..4604    +  CDS            small t antigen (fragment): SV40 (simian virus 40) small t antigen
   4606..4671    +  intron         small t intron: SV40 (simian virus 40) small t antigen intron
   4801..4821    +  CDS            SV40 NLS: nuclear localization signal of SV40 (simian virus 40) large T antigen
   5140..5223    +  CDS            large T antigen (fragment): large T antigen from SV40 (simian virus 40)
   5246..5380    +  polyA_signal   SV40 poly(A) signal: SV40 polyadenylation signal
   5548..5877    +  CDS            nef (fragment): NEF_HV1BR - Experimental evidence at protein level: Swiss-Prot protein existence level 1. Extracellular Nef protein targets CD4(+) T-lymphocytes for apoptosis by interacting with CXCR4 surface receptors (PubMed:14990729). From Human immunodeficiency virus type 1 group M subtype B (isolate BRU/LAI) (HIV-1).
   5925..6182    +  LTR            5' LTR (truncated): truncated 5' long terminal repeat (LTR) from HIV-1
   6229..6354    +  misc_feature   HIV-1 Ψ: packaging signal of human immunodeficiency virus type 1
   6338..6676    +  CDS            HIV-1 gag (fragment): gag protein from human immunodeficiency virus 1; gag
   6846..7079    +  misc_feature   RRE: The Rev response element (RRE) of HIV-1 allows for Rev-dependent mRNA export from the nucleus to the cytoplasm.
   7456..7556    +  CDS            Rev (fragment): human immunodeficiency virus 1 (HIV-1) Rev protein; rev; enhances nuclear export of unspliced and incompletely spliced viral mRNAs
   7593..7710    +  misc_feature   cPPT/CTS: central polypurine tract and central termination sequence of HIV-1
   7747..7779    -  misc_feature   MCS (fragment): pBluescript multiple cloning site
   7863..8270    +  promoter       SFFV promoter: spleen focus-forming virus long terminal repeat (LTR) promoter
   8310..9008    +  CDS            LAT (fragment): LAT_HUMAN - Experimental evidence at protein level: Swiss-Prot protein existence level 1. Required for TCR (T-cell antigen receptor)- and pre-TCR- mediated signaling, both in mature T-cells and during their development. Involved in FCGR3 (low affinity immunoglobulin gamma Fc region receptor III)-mediated signaling in natural killer cells and FCER1 (high affinity immunoglobulin epsilon receptor)-mediated signaling in mast cells. Couples activation of these receptors and their associated kinases with distal intracellular events such as mobilization of intracellular calcium stores, PKC activation
   9030..9746    +  CDS            mCitrine: mCitrine is a basic (constitutively fluorescent) yellow fluorescent protein published in 2001, derived from Aequorea victoria.
   9761..9791    +  misc_feature   MCS (fragment): pUC18/19 multiple cloning site
   9792..9810    +  misc_feature   MCS (fragment): pBluescript multiple cloning site
   9810..10398   +  misc_feature   WPRE: woodchuck hepatitis virus posttranscriptional regulatory element
  10399..21      +  misc_feature   MCS (fragment) (across the origin): pBluescript multiple cloning site
>Addgene plasmid #78515 | pHR-LAT-Y6F YYYY-mCitrine (XSB586) | addgene full sequence | sequence record 218048 | Addgene Assembled Sequence
CGATACCGTCGACCTCGAGGGAATTAATTCGAGCTCGGTACCTTTAAGACCAATGACTTACAAGGCAGCT
GTAGATCTTAGCCACTTTTTAAAAGAAAAGGGGGGACTGGAAGGGCTAATTCACTCCCAACGAAGACAAG
ATCTGCTTTTTGCTTGTACTGGGTCTCTCTGGTTAGACCAGATCTGAGCCTGGGAGCTCTCTGGCTAACT
AGGGAACCCACTGCTTAAGCCTCAATAAAGCTTGCCTTGAGTGCTTCAAGTAGTGTGTGCCCGTCTGTTG
TGTGACTCTGGTAACTAGAGATCCCTCAGACCCTTTTAGTCAGTGTGGAAAATCTCTAGCAGCATCTAGA
ATTAATTCCGTGTATTCTATAGTGTCACCTAAATCGTATGTGTATGATACATAAGGTTATGTATTAATTG
TAGCCGCGTTCTAACGACAATATGTACAAGCCTAATTGTGTAGCATCTGGCTTACTGAAGCAGACCCTAT
CATCTCTCTCGTAAACTGCCGTCAGAGTCGGTTTGGTTGGACGAACCTTCTGAGTTTCTGGTAACGCCGT
CCCGCACCCGGAAATGGTCAGCGAACCAATCAGCAGGGTCATCGCTAGCCAGATCCTCTACGCCGGACGC
ATCGTGGCCGGCATCACCGGCGCCACAGGTGCGGTTGCTGGCGCCTATATCGCCGACATCACCGATGGGG
AAGATCGGGCTCGCCACTTCGGGCTCATGAGCGCTTGTTTCGGCGTGGGTATGGTGGCAGGCCCCGTGGC
CGGGGGACTGTTGGGCGCCATCTCCTTGCATGCACCATTCCTTGCGGCGGCGGTGCTCAACGGCCTCAAC
CTACTACTGGGCTGCTTCCTAATGCAGGAGTCGCATAAGGGAGAGCGTCGAATGGTGCACTCTCAGTACA
ATCTAGCTCTGATGCCGCATAGTTAAGCCAGCCCCGACACCCGCCAACACCCGCTGACGCGCCCTGACGG
GCTTGTCTGCTCCCGGCATCCGCTTACAGACAAGCTGTGACCGTCTCCGGGAGCTGCATGTGTCAGAGGT
TTTCACCGTCATCACCGAAACGCGCGAGACGAAAGGGCCTCGTGATACGCCTATTTTTATAGGTTAATGT
CATGATAATAATGGTTTCTTAGACGTCAGGTGGCACTTTTCGGGGAAATGTGCGCGGAACCCCTATTTGT
TTATTTTTCTAAATACATTCAAATATGTATCCGCTCATGAGACAATAACCCTGATAAATGCTTCAATAAT
ATTGAAAAAGGAAGAGTATGAGTATTCAACATTTCCGTGTCGCCCTTATTCCCTTTTTTGCGGCATTTTG
CCTTCCTGTTTTTGCTCACCCAGAAACGCTGGTGAAAGTAAAAGATGCTGAAGATCAGTTGGGTGCACGA
GTGGGTTACATCGAACTGGATCTCAACAGCGGTAAGATCCTTGAGAGTTTTCGCCCCGAAGAACGTTTTC
CAATGATGAGCACTTTTAAAGTTCTGCTATGTGGCGCGGTATTATCCCGTATTGACGCCGGGCAAGAGCA
ACTCGGTCGCCGCATACACTATTCTCAGAATGACTTGGTTGAGTACTCACCAGTCACAGAAAAGCATCTT
ACGGATGGCATGACAGTAAGAGAATTATGCAGTGCTGCCATAACCATGAGTGATAACACTGCGGCCAACT
TACTTCTGACAACGATCGGAGGACCGAAGGAGCTAACCGCTTTTTTGCACAACATGGGGGATCATGTAAC
TCGCCTTGATCGTTGGGAACCGGAGCTGAATGAAGCCATACCAAACGACGAGCGTGACACCACGATGCCT
GTAGCAATGGCAACAACGTTGCGCAAACTATTAACTGGCGAACTACTTACTCTAGCTTCCCGGCAACAAT
TAATAGACTGGATGGAGGCGGATAAAGTTGCAGGACCACTTCTGCGCTCGGCCCTTCCGGCTGGCTGGTT
TATTGCTGATAAATCTGGAGCCGGTGAGCGTGGGTCTCGCGGTATCATTGCAGCACTGGGGCCAGATGGT
AAGCCCTCCCGTATCGTAGTTATCTACACGACGGGGAGTCAGGCAACTATGGATGAACGAAATAGACAGA
TCGCTGAGATAGGTGCCTCACTGATTAAGCATTGGTAACTGTCAGACCAAGTTTACTCATATATACTTTA
GATTGATTTAAAACTTCATTTTTAATTTAAAAGGATCTAGGTGAAGATCCTTTTTGATAATCTCATGACC
AAAATCCCTTAACGTGAGTTTTCGTTCCACTGAGCGTCAGACCCCGTAGAAAAGATCAAAGGATCTTCTT
GAGATCCTTTTTTTCTGCGCGTAATCTGCTGCTTGCAAACAAAAAAACCACCGCTACCAGCGGTGGTTTG
TTTGCCGGATCAAGAGCTACCAACTCTTTTTCCGAAGGTAACTGGCTTCAGCAGAGCGCAGATACCAAAT
ACTGTCCTTCTAGTGTAGCCGTAGTTAGGCCACCACTTCAAGAACTCTGTAGCACCGCCTACATACCTCG
CTCTGCTAATCCTGTTACCAGTGGCTGCTGCCAGTGGCGATAAGTCGTGTCTTACCGGGTTGGACTCAAG
ACGATAGTTACCGGATAAGGCGCAGCGGTCGGGCTGAACGGGGGGTTCGTGCACACAGCCCAGCTTGGAG
CGAACGACCTACACCGAACTGAGATACCTACAGCGTGAGCTATGAGAAAGCGCCACGCTTCCCGAAGGGA
GAAAGGCGGACAGGTATCCGGTAAGCGGCAGGGTCGGAACAGGAGAGCGCACGAGGGAGCTTCCAGGGGG
AAACGCCTGGTATCTTTATAGTCCTGTCGGGTTTCGCCACCTCTGACTTGAGCGTCGATTTTTGTGATGC
TCGTCAGGGGGGCGGAGCCTATGGAAAAACGCCAGCAACGCGGCCTTTTTACGGTTCCTGGCCTTTTGCT
GGCCTTTTGCTCACATGTTCTTTCCTGCGTTATCCCCTGATTCTGTGGATAACCGTATTACCGCCTTTGA
GTGAGCTGATACCGCTCGCCGCAGCCGAACGACCGAGCGCAGCGAGTCAGTGAGCGAGGAAGCGGAAGAG
CGCCCAATACGCAAACCGCCTCTCCCCGCGCGTTGGCCGATTCATTAATGCAGCTGTGGAATGTGTGTCA
GTTAGGGTGTGGAAAGTCCCCAGGCTCCCCAGCAGGCAGAAGTATGCAAAGCATGCATCTCAATTAGTCA
GCAACCAGGTGTGGAAAGTCCCCAGGCTCCCCAGCAGGCAGAAGTATGCAAAGCATGCATCTCAATTAGT
CAGCAACCATAGTCCCGCCCCTAACTCCGCCCATCCCGCCCCTAACTCCGCCCAGTTCCGCCCATTCTCC
GCCCCATGGCTGACTAATTTTTTTTATTTATGCAGAGGCCGAGGCCGCCTCGGCCTCTGAGCTATTCCAG
AAGTAGTGAGGAGGCTTTTTTGGAGGCCTAGGCTTTTGCAAAAAGCTTGGACACAAGACAGGCTTGCGAG
ATATGTTTGAGAATACCACTTTATCCCGCGTCAGGGAGAGGCAGTGCGTAAAAAGACGCGGACTCATGTG
AAATACTGGTTTTTAGTGCGCCAGATCTCTATAATCTCGCGCAACCTATTTTCCCCTCGAACACTTTTTA
AGCCGTAGATAAACAGGCTGGGACACTTCACATGAGCGAAAAATACATCGTCACCTGGGACATGTTGCAG
ATCCATGCACGTAAACTCGCAAGCCGACTGATGCCTTCTGAACAATGGAAAGGCATTATTGCCGTAAGCC
GTGGCGGTCTGTACCGGGTGCGTTACTGGCGCGTGAACTGGGTATTCGTCATGTCGATACCGTTTGTATT
TCCAGCTACGATCACGACAACCAGCGCGAGCTTAAAGTGCTGAAACGCGCAGAAGGCGATGGCGAAGGCT
TCATCGTTATTGATGACCTGGTGGATACCGGTGGTACTGCGGTTGCGATTCGTGAAATGTATCCAAAAGC
GCACTTTGTCACCATCTTCGCAAAACCGGCTGGTCGTCCGCTGGTTGATGACTATGTTGTTGATATCCCG
CAAGATACCTGGATTGAACAGCCGTGGGATATGGGCGTCGTATTCGTCCCGCCAATCTCCGGTCGCTAAT
CTTTTCAACGCCTGGCACTGCCGGGCGTTGTTCTTTTTAACTTCAGGCGGGTTACAATAGTTTCCAGTAA
GTATTCTGGAGGCTGCATCCATGACACAGGCAAACCTGAGCGAAACCCTGTTCAAACCCCGCTTTAAACA
TCCTGAAACCTCGACGCTAGTCCGCCGCTTTAATCACGGCGCACAACCGCCTGTGCAGTCGGCCCTTGAT
GGTAAAACCATCCCTCACTGGTATCGCATGATTAACCGTCTGATGTGGATCTGGCGCGGCATTGACCCAC
GCGAAATCCTCGACGTCCAGGCACGTATTGTGATGAGCGATGCCGAACGTACCGACGATGATTTATACGA
TACGGTGATTGGCTACCGTGGCGGCAACTGGATTTATGAGTGGGCCCCGGATCTTTGTGAAGGAACCTTA
CTTCTGTGGTGTGACATAATTGGACAAACTACCTACAGAGATTTAAAGCTCTAAGGTAAATATAAAATTT
TTAAGTGTATAATGTGTTAAACTACTGATTCTAATTGTTTGTGTATTTTAGATTCCAACCTATGGAACTG
ATGAATGGGAGCAGTGGTGGAATGCCTTTAATGAGGAAAACCTGTTTTGCTCAGAAGAAATGCCATCTAG
TGATGATGAGGCTACTGCTGACTCTCAACATTCTACTCCTCCAAAAAAGAAGAGAAAGGTAGAAGACCCC
AAGGACTTTCCTTCAGAATTGCTAAGTTTTTTGAGTCATGCTGTGTTTAGTAATAGAACTCTTGCTTGCT
TTGCTATTTACACCACAAAGGAAAAAGCTGCACTGCTATACAAGAAAATTATGGAAAAATATTCTGTAAC
CTTTATAAGTAGGCATAACAGTTATAATCATAACATACTGTTTTTTCTTACTCCACACAGGCATAGAGTG
TCTGCTATTAATAACTATGCTCAAAAATTGTGTACCTTTAGCTTTTTAATTTGTAAAGGGGTTAATAAGG
AATATTTGATGTATAGTGCCTTGACTAGAGATCATAATCAGCCATACCACATTTGTAGAGGTTTTACTTG
CTTTAAAAAACCTCCCACACCTCCCCCTGAACCTGAAACATAAAATGAATGCAATTGTTGTTGTTAACTT
GTTTATTGCAGCTTATAATGGTTACAAATAAAGCAATAGCATCACAAATTTCACAAATAAAGCATTTTTT
TCACTGCATTCTAGTTGTGGTTTGTCCAAACTCATCAATGTATCTTATCATGTCTGGATCAACTGGATAA
CTCAAGCTAACCAAAATCATCCCAAACTTCCCACCCCATACCCTATTACCACTGCCAATTACCTAGTGGT
TTCATTTACTCTAAACCTGTGATTCCTCTGAATTATTTTCATTTTAAAGAAATTGTATTTGTTAAATATG
TACTACAAACTTAGTAGTTGGAAGGGCTAATTCACTCCCAAAGAAGACAAGATATCCTTGATCTGTGGAT
CTACCACACACAAGGCTACTTCCCTGATTAGCAGAACTACACACCAGGGCCAGGGGTCAGATATCCACTG
ACCTTTGGATGGTGCTACAAGCTAGTACCAGTTGAGCCAGATAAGGTAGAAGAGGCCAATAAAGGAGAGA
ACACCAGCTTGTTACACCCTGTGAGCCTGCATGGGATGGATGACCCGGAGAGAGAAGTGTTAGAGTGGAG
GTTTGACAGCCGCCTAGCATTTCATCACGTGGCCCGAGAGCTGCATCCGGAGTACTTCAAGAACTGCTGA
TATCGAGCTTGCTACAAGGGACTTTCCGCTGGGGACTTTCCAGGGAGGCGTGGCCTGGGCGGGACTGGGG
AGTGGCGAGCCCTCAGATCCTGCATATAAGCAGCTGCTTTTTGCCTGTACTGGGTCTCTCTGGTTAGACC
AGATCTGAGCCTGGGAGCTCTCTGGCTAACTAGGGAACCCACTGCTTAAGCCTCAATAAAGCTTGCCTTG
AGTGCTTCAAGTAGTGTGTGCCCGTCTGTTGTGTGACTCTGGTAACTAGAGATCCCTCAGACCCTTTTAG
TCAGTGTGGAAAATCTCTAGCAGTGGCGCCCGAACAGGGACTTGAAAGCGAAAGGGAAACCAGAGGAGCT
CTCTCGACGCAGGACTCGGCTTGCTGAAGCGCGCACGGCAAGAGGCGAGGGGCGGCGACTGGTGAGTACG
CCAAAAATTTTGACTAGCGGAGGCTAGAAGGAGAGAGATGGGTGCGAGAGCGTCAGTATTAAGCGGGGGA
GAATTAGATCGCGATGGGAAAAAATTCGGTTAAGGCCAGGGGGAAAGAAAAAATATAAATTAAAACATAT
AGTATGGGCAAGCAGGGAGCTAGAACGATTCGCAGTTAATCCTGGCCTGTTAGAAACATCAGAAGGCTGT
AGACAAATACTGGGACAGCTACAACCATCCCTTCAGACAGGATCAGAAGAACTTAGATCATTATATAATA
CAGTAGCAACCCTCTATTGTGTGCATCAAAGGATAGAGATAAAAGACACCAAGGAAGCTTTAGACAAGAT
AGAGGAAGAGCAAAACAAAAGTAAGACCACCGCACAGCAAGCGGCCGGTGATCTTCAGACCTGGACGATA
TATATGAGGGACAATTGGAGAAGTGAATTATATAAATATAAAGTAGTAAAAATTGAACCATTAGGAGTAG
CACCCACCAAGGCAAAGAGAAGAGTGGTGCAGAGAGAAAAAAGAGCAGTGGGAATAGGAGCTTTGTTCCT
TGGGTTCTTGGGAGCAGCAGGAAGCACTATGGGCGCAGCGTCAATGACGCTGACGGTACAGGCCAGACAA
TTATTGTCTGGTATAGTGCAGCAGCAGAACAATTTGCTGAGGGCTATTGAGGCGCAACAGCATCTGTTGC
AACTCACAGTCTGGGGCATCAAGCAGCTCCAGGCAAGAATCCTGGCTGTGGAAAGATACCTAAAGGATCA
ACAGCTCCTGGGGATTTGGGGTTGCTCTGGAAAACTCATTTGCACCACTGCTGTGCCTTGGAATGCTAGT
TGGAGTAATAAATCTCTGGAACAGATTTGGAATCACACGACCTGGATGGAGTGGGACAGAGAAATTAACA
ATTACACAAGCTTAATACACTCCTTAATTGAAGAATCGCAAAACCAGCAAGAAAAGAATGAACAAGAATT
ATTGGAATTAGATAAATGGGCAAGTTTGTGGAATTGGTTTAACATAACAAATTGGCTGTGGTATATAAAA
TTATTCATAATGATAGTAGGAGGCTTGGTAGGTTTAAGAATAGTTTTTGCTGTACTTTCTATAGTGAATA
GAGTTAGGCAGGGATATTCACCATTATCGTTTCAGACCCACCTCCCAACCCCGAGGGGACCCGACAGGCC
CGAAGGAATAGAAGAAGAAGGTGGAGAGAGAGACAGAGACAGATCCATTCGATTAGTGAACGGATCTCGA
CGGTATCGCCAAATGGCAGTATTCATCCACAATTTTAAAAGAAAAGGGGGGATTGGGGGGTACAGTGCAG
GGGAAAGAATAGTAGACATAATAGCAACAGACATACAAACTAAAGAATTACAAAAACAAATTACAAAAAT
TCAAAATTTTCGGGTTTATTACAGGGACAGCAGAGATCCAGTTTGGATCGATAAGCTTGATATCGAATTC
CTGCAGCCCCGATAAAATAAAAGATTTTATTTAGTCTCCAGAAAAAGGGGGGAATGAAAGACCCCACCTG
TAGGTTTGGCAAGCTAGCTGCAGTAACGCCATTTTGCAAGGCATGGAAAAATACCAAACCAAGAATAGAG
AAGTTCAGATCAAGGGCGGGTACATGAAAATAGCTAACGTTGGGCCAAACAGGATATCTGCGGTGAGCAG
TTTCGGCCCCGGCCCGGGGCCAAGAACAGATGGTCACCGCAGTTTCGGCCCCGGCCCGAGGCCAAGAACA
GATGGTCCCCAGATATGGCCCAACCCTCAGCAGTTTCTTAAGACCCATCAGATGTTTCCAGGCTCCCCCA
AGGACCTGAAATGACCCTGCGCCTTATTTGAATTAACCAATCAGCCTGCTTCTCGCTTCTGTTCGCGCGC
TTCTGCTTCCCGAGCTCTATAAAAGAGCTCACAACCCCTCACTCGGCGCGCCAGTCCTCCGACAGACTGA
GTCGCCCGGGGGGGATCTGGAGCTCTCGAGAATTCTCACGCGTGCCACCATGGAGGAAGCTATTCTGGTG
CCCTGCGTGCTTGGCTTGCTCCTGCTGCCCATACTGGCCATGTTGATGGCTCTGTGTGTGCACTGCCATA
GACTGCCCGGTTCTTTTGATTCAACATCCAGCGACAGCCTTTTCCCTAGAGGCATCCAGTTCAAACGGCC
TCATACTGTGGCCCCGTGGCCTCCTGCATTTCCTCCTGTCACATCATTTCCACCCCTGAGTCAACCAGAT
CTTCTCCCTATCCCCAGATCACCCCAGCCTCTCGGTGGCTCCCACAGAACCCCAAGTAGTCGAAGAGATT
CCGACGGGGCGAATAGTGTAGCGTCTTTTGAGAACGAGGAACCGGCCTGTGAGGACGCAGACGAGGACGA
AGACGATTTCCACAACCCAGGATACCTGGTGGTCTTGCCCGACTCAACGCCTGCGACTAGCACTGCTGCC
CCAAGCGCCCCTGCTCTTAGTACCCCAGGCATAAGAGATTCAGCCTTCTCCATGGAGTCAATCGATGATT
ACGTCAACGTGCCAGAGAGCGGCGAGTCTGCCGAGGCGTCACTGGATGGGTCCAGGGAGTATGTGAATGT
CAGCCAGGAGTTGCACCCCGGGGCCGCCAAAACTGAACCGGCGGCCCTGTCCTCCCAAGAGGCCGAGGAG
GTGGAAGAGGAGGGCGCCCCTGATTACGAAAATTTGCAAGAACTGAACGGGGATCCACCGGTCGCCACCA
TGGTGAGCAAGGGCGAGGAGCTGTTCACCGGGGTGGTGCCCATCCTGGTCGAGCTGGACGGCGACGTAAA
CGGCCACAAGTTCAGCGTGTCCGGCGAGGGCGAGGGCGATGCCACCTACGGCAAGCTGACCCTGAAGTTC
ATCTGCACCACCGGCAAGCTGCCCGTGCCCTGGCCCACCCTCGTGACCACCTTCGGCTACGGCCTGATGT
GCTTCGCCCGCTACCCCGACCACATGAAGCAGCACGACTTCTTCAAGTCCGCCATGCCCGAAGGCTACGT
CCAGGAGCGCACCATCTTCTTCAAGGACGACGGCAACTACAAGACCCGCGCCGAGGTGAAGTTCGAGGGC
GACACCCTGGTGAACCGCATCGAGCTGAAGGGCATCGACTTCAAGGAGGACGGCAACATCCTGGGGCACA
AGCTGGAGTACAACTACAACAGCCACAACGTCTATATCATGGCCGACAAGCAGAAGAACGGCATCAAGGT
GAACTTCAAGATCCGCCACAACATCGAGGACGGCAGCGTGCAGCTCGCCGACCACTACCAGCAGAACACC
CCCATCGGCGACGGCCCCGTGCTGCTGCCCGACAACCACTACCTGAGCTACCAGTCCAAGCTGAGCAAAG
ACCCCAACGAGAAGCGCGATCACATGGTCCTGCTGGAGTTCGTGACCGCCGCCGGGATCACTCTCGGCAT
GGACGAGCTGTACAAGTAAAGCGGCCGCGACTCTAGAGTCGACCTGCAGGCATGCAAGCTTGATATCAAG
CTTATCGATAATCAACCTCTGGATTACAAAATTTGTGAAAGATTGACTGGTATTCTTAACTATGTTGCTC
CTTTTACGCTATGTGGATACGCTGCTTTAATGCCTTTGTATCATGCTATTGCTTCCCGTATGGCTTTCAT
TTTCTCCTCCTTGTATAAATCCTGGTTGCTGTCTCTTTATGAGGAGTTGTGGCCCGTTGTCAGGCAACGT
GGCGTGGTGTGCACTGTGTTTGCTGACGCAACCCCCACTGGTTGGGGCATTGCCACCACCTGTCAGCTCC
TTTCCGGGACTTTCGCTTTCCCCCTCCCTATTGCCACGGCGGAACTCATCGCCGCCTGCCTTGCCCGCTG
CTGGACAGGGGCTCGGCTGTTGGGCACTGACAATTCCGTGGTGTTGTCGGGGAAATCATCGTCCTTTCCT
TGGCTGCTCGCCTGTGTTGCCACCTGGATTCTGCGCGGGACGTCCTTCTGCTACGTCCCTTCGGCCCTCA
ATCCAGCGGACCTTCCTTCCCGCGGCCTGCTGCCGGCTCTGCGGCCTCTTCCGCGTCTTCGCCTTCGCCC
TCAGACGAGTCGGATCTCCCTTTGGGCCGCCTCCCCGCAT
