>Addgene plasmid #78515 | pHR-LAT-Y6F YYYY-mCitrine (XSB586) | addgene partial sequence | sequence record 150205 | pHR-SIN-F 5'-CCAAGGACCTGAAATGACCC-3'
AATTAACCAATCAGCCTGCTTCTCGCTTCTGTTCGCGCGCTTCTGCTTCCCGAGCTCTATAAAAGAGCTC
ACAACCCCTCACTCGGCGCGCCAGTCCTCCGACAGACTGAGTCGCCCGGGGGGGATCTGGAGCTCTCGAG
AATTCTCACGCGTGCCACCATGGAGGAAGCTATTCTGGTGCCCTGCGTGCTTGGCTTGCTCCTGCTGCCC
ATACTGGCCATGTTGATGGCTCTGTGTGTGCACTGCCATAGACTGCCCGGTTCTTTTGATTCAACATCCA
GCGACAGCCTTTTCCCTAGAGGCATCCAGTTCAAACGGCCTCATACTGTGGCCCCGTGGCCTCCTGCATT
TCCTCCTGTCACATCATTTCCACCCCTGAGTCAACCAGATCTTCTCCCTATCCCCAGATCACCCCAGCCT
CTCGGTGGCTCCCACAGAACCCCAAGTAGTCGAAGAGATTCCGACGGGGCGAATAGTGTAGCGTCTTTTG
AGAACGAGGAACCGGCCTGTGAGGACGCAGACGAGGACGAAGACGATTTCCACAACCCAGGATACCTGGT
GGTCTTGCCCGACTCAACGCCTGCGACTAGCACTGCTGCCCCAAGCGCCCCTGCTCTTAGTACCCCAGGC
ATAAGAGATTCAGCCTTCTCCATGGAGTCAATCGATGATTACGTCAACGTGCCAGAGAGCGGCGAGTCTG
CCGAGGCGTCACTGGATGGGTCCAGGGAGTATGTGAATGTCAGCCAGGAGTTGCACCCCGGGGCCGCCAA
AACTGAACCGGCGGCCCTGTCCTCCCAAGAGGCCGAGGAGGTGGAAGAGGAGGGCGCCCC
