>Addgene plasmid #78515 | pHR-LAT-Y6F YYYY-mCitrine (XSB586) | addgene partial sequence | sequence record 150213 | Futet-R 5'-CAAAGGCATTAAAGCAGCGT-3'
AGGAGCAACATAGTTAAGAATACCAGTCAATCTTTCACAAATTTTGTAATCCAGAGGTTGATTATCGATA
AGCTTGATATCAAGCTTGCATGCCTGCAGGTCGACTCTAGAGTCGCGGCCGCTTTACTTGTACAGCTCGT
CCATGCCGAGAGTGATCCCGGCGGCGGTCACGAACTCCAGCAGGACCATGTGATCGCGCTTCTCGTTGGG
GTCTTTGCTCAGCTTGGACTGGTAGCTCAGGTAGTGGTTGTCGGGCAGCAGCACGGGGCCGTCGCCGATG
GGGGTGTTCTGCTGGTAGTGGTCGGCGAGCTGCACGCTGCCGTCCTCGATGTTGTGGCGGATCTTGAAGT
TCACCTTGATGCCGTTCTTCTGCTTGTCGGCCATGATATAGACGTTGTGGCTGTTGTAGTTGTACTCCAG
CTTGTGCCCCAGGATGTTGCCGTCCTCCTTGAAGTCGATGCCCTTCAGCTCGATGCGGTTCACCAGGGTG
TCGCCCTCGAACTTCACCTCGGCGCGGGTCTTGTAGTTGCCGTCGTCCTTGAAGAAGATGGTGCGCTCCT
GGACGTAGCCTTCGGGCATGGCGGACTTGAAGAAGTCGTGCTGCTTCATGTGGTCGGGGTAGCGGGCGAA
GCACATCAGGCCGTAGCCGAAGGTGGTCACGAGGGTGGGCCAGGGCACGGGCAGCTTGCCGGTGGTGCAG
ATGAACTTCAGGGTCAGCTTGCCGTAGGTGGCATCGCCCTCGCCCTCGCCGGACACGCTGAACTTGTGGC
CGTTTACGTCGCCGTCCAGCTCGACCAGGATGGGCACCACCCCGGTGAACAGCTCCTCGCCCTTGCTCAC
CATGGTGGCGACCGGTGGATCCCCGTTCAGTTCTTGCAAATTTTCGTAATCAGGGGCGCCCTCCTCTTCC
ACCTCCTCGGCCTCTTGGGAGGACAGGGCCGCCGGTTCAGTTTTGGCGGCCCCGGGGTGCAACTCCTGGC
TGACATTCACATACTCCCTGGACCCATCCAGTGACGCCTCGGCAGACTCGCCGC
